Addgene plasmid #15259: pNICE-NL2A
Depositing lab: Peter Scheiffele. Publication: Alternative splicing controls selective trans-synaptic interactions of the neuroligin-neurexin complex. Chih B, Gollan L, Scheiffele P. Neuron. 2006 Jul 20. 51(2):171-8. 10.1016/j.neuron.2006.06.005 PubMed 16846852.
Backbone
  Vector backbone: pNICE
  Backbone size w/o insert (bp): 4014
  Vector type: Mammalian Expression
  Selectable markers: Neomycin (select with G418)
Growth in bacteria
  Bacterial resistance: Kanamycin, 50 μg/mL
  Growth temperature: 37°C
  Growth strain: DH5alpha
  Copy number: High Copy
Gene/Insert
  Gene/Insert name: Neuroligin 2 with insert A (alt names: Nlgn2A; Nlgn2)
  Species: M. musculus (mouse)
  Insert size (bp): 2637
  Entrez Gene: Nlgn2 (a.k.a. NL2, NLG2)
  Tag / fusion protein: HA (N terminal on insert)
  Cloning method: Restriction Enzyme; 5′ cloning site NheI (not destroyed); 3′ cloning site KpnI (not destroyed)
  Sequencing primers: 5′ cgcaaatgggcggtaggcgtgt; 3′ catttgtagaggttttacttgctt
Terms and licenses: Academic/Nonprofit Terms; Industry Terms: Not Available to Industry
How to cite: pNICE-NL2A was a gift from Peter Scheiffele (Addgene plasmid # 15259 ; http://n2t.net/addgene:15259 ; RRID:Addgene_15259)
