[The description below was written by a language model from this plasmid's Addgene catalogue record and pLannotate feature annotations shown in this document.]
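Description:
pNICE-NL2A is a mammalian expression plasmid built on the pNICE backbone and carrying mouse neuroligin 2 (Nlgn2) in the splice form that contains insert A. The roughly 2.6 kb insert sits between retained NheI and KpnI sites, giving a 6,651 nt construct. According to the catalogue entry the protein carries an N-terminal HA epitope tag. The feature table does not annotate the tag separately, and its Nlgn2 coding annotation starts some distance downstream of the cloning-site remnant, so the tag presumably lies in the unannotated 5′ part of the insert. The annotation tool matched the coding sequence to the rat NLGN2 reference protein, whereas the depositor records the species as mouse; this most likely reflects the high similarity of the orthologues.

Expression is driven by the human cytomegalovirus immediate-early enhancer and promoter, and transcripts are terminated by an SV40 polyadenylation signal. A single NeoR/KanR (Tn5 aminoglycoside phosphotransferase) gene serves both hosts. A bacterial bla-type promoter drives it for kanamycin selection in E. coli, and the SV40 enhancer/early promoter with an HSV TK poly(A) signal drives it for G418 selection of stably transfected mammalian cells. A high-copy ColE1/pUC-type origin supports propagation in bacteria, and an f1 origin allows single-stranded DNA production. The short large T antigen, ble and bGH poly(A) fragments appear to be backbone remnants rather than functional parts.

Neuroligin 2 is a postsynaptic adhesion protein that binds presynaptic neurexins and is associated particularly with GABAergic synapses. The associated publication concerns how alternative splicing governs selective neuroligin–neurexin interactions. This fits the use of the plasmid to express a defined, epitope-tagged splice variant in cultured cells or neurons for binding, localisation and synapse-formation studies.
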