Features (pLannotate 1.2.2; 14 found; start..end, strand, type, name):
     61..364     +  enhancer       CMV enhancer: human cytomegalovirus immediate early enhancer
    365..568     +  promoter       CMV promoter: human cytomegalovirus (CMV) immediate early promoter
    591..623     +  misc_feature   MCS (fragment): multiple cloning site
    800..3268    +  CDS            Nlgn2: NLGN2_RAT - Experimental evidence at protein level: Swiss-Prot protein existence level 1. Transmembrane scaffolding protein involved in cell-cell interactions via its interactions with neurexin family members. Mediates cell-cell interactions both in neurons and in other types of cells, such as Langerhans beta cells. Plays a role in synapse function and synaptic signal transmission, especially via gamma-aminobutyric acid receptors (GABA(A) receptors). Functions by recruiting and clustering synaptic proteins. Promotes clustering of postsynaptic GABRG2 and GPHN. Promotes clustering of postsynapti
   3333..3416    +  CDS            large T antigen (fragment): large T antigen from SV40 (simian virus 40)
   3439..3560    +  polyA_signal   SV40 poly(A) signal: SV40 polyadenylation signal
   3594..4022    -  rep_origin     f1 ori (sequence partly withheld): f1 bacteriophage origin of replication; arrow indicates direction of (+) strand synthesis
   4049..4153    +  promoter       AmpR promoter: bla
   4155..4512    +  promoter       SV40 promoter: SV40 enhancer and early promoter
   4547..5341    +  CDS            NeoR/KanR: aminoglycoside phosphotransferase from Tn5; aph(3')-II (or nptII); confers resistance to neomycin, kanamycin, and G418 (Geneticin®)
   5362..5514    +  CDS            ble (fragment): BLE_KLEPN - Experimental evidence at protein level: Swiss-Prot protein existence level 1. Binding protein with a strong affinity to the bleomycin family of antibiotics. Binds to CL990; an antimitotic-antibiotic compound. From Klebsiella pneumoniae.
   5573..5620    +  polyA_signal   HSV TK poly(A) signal: herpes simplex virus thymidine kinase polyadenylation signal (Cole and Stacy, 1985)
   5711..5727    -  polyA_signal   bGH poly(A) signal (fragment): bovine growth hormone polyadenylation signal
   5949..6537    +  rep_origin     ori: high-copy-number ColE1/pMB1/pBR322/pUC origin of replication
>Addgene plasmid #15259 | pNICE-NL2A | depositor full sequence | sequence record 8231 | Author sequence
TAGTTATTAATAGTAATCAATTACGGGGTCATTAGTTCATAGCCCATATATGGAGTTCCGCGTTACATAA
CTTACGGTAAATGGCCCGCCTGGCTGACCGCCCAACGACCCCCGCCCATTGACGTCAATAATGACGTATG
TTCCCATAGTAACGCCAATAGGGACTTTCCATTGACGTCAATGGGTGGAGTATTTACGGTAAACTGCCCA
CTTGGCAGTACATCAAGTGTATCATATGCCAAGTACGCCCCCTATTGACGTCAATGACGGTAAATGGCCC
GCCTGGCATTATGCCCAGTACATGACCTTATGGGACTTTCCTACTTGGCAGTACATCTACGTATTAGTCA
TCGCTATTACCATGGTGATGCGGTTTTGGCAGTACATCAATGGGCGTGGATAGCGGTTTGACTCACGGGG
ATTTCCAAGTCTCCACCCCATTGACGTCAATGGGAGTTTGTTTTGGCACCAAAATCAACGGGACTTTCCA
AAATGTCGTAACAACTCCGCCCCATTGACGCAAATGGGCGGTAGGCGTGTACGGTGGGAGGTCTATATAA
GCAGAGCTGGTTTAGTGAACCGTCAGATCCGCTAGCGCTACCGGACTCAGATCTCGAGCTCAAAGCTTGG
GACCATGGCACTTCCCAGATGCATGTGGCCAAATTATGTTTGGAGAGCTATGATGGCATGTGTGGTCCAC
AGGGGATCCGGTGCCCCATTGACTCTCTGCTTGTTGGGATGTTTGCTACAGACTTTTCACGTACTCTCTC
AAAAGTATCCATACGACGTTCCGGACTACGCACAACGGGGAGGAGGGGGTCCCGGCGGCGGCGCCCCGGG
CGGCCCAGGCCTGGGCCTCGGCAGCCTCGGGGAGGAGCGCTTCCCCGTGGTGAACACAGCCTACGGGCGA
GTGCGCGGTGTGCGGCGCGAGCTCAACAACGAGATCCTGGGCCCGGTCGTGCAGTTCTTGGGCGTGCCCT
ACGCCACGCCGCCCTTGGGCGCCCGCCGCTTCCAGCCGCCTGAGGCACCTGCCTCGTGGCCCGGCGTGCG
CAACGCCACCACCCTGCCGCCCGCCTGCCCGCAGAACCTGCACGGGGCCCTGCCGGCCATCATGCTGCCT
GTGTGGTTCACCGACAACTTGGAGGCGGCCGCCACCTACGTGCAGAACCAGAGCGAGGACTGCCTGTACC
TCAACCTCTACGTGCCCACTGAGGACGGTCCGCTCACAAAAAAACGTGACGAGGCGACGCTCAATCCGCC
AGACACAGATATCCGGGACTCTGGGAAGAAACCGGTCATGCTGTTTCTACACGGCGGCTCCTACATGGAA
GGCACCGGGAACATGTTTGACGGCTCAGTCCTGGCTGCCTATGGCAATGTCATCGTAGCCACACTCAACT
ACCGTCTTGGGGTGCTCGGTTTTCTCAGCACTGGTGACCAGGCTGCAAAAGGCAACTATGGGCTCCTGGA
CCAGATCCAGGCCCTGCGCTGGCTCAGTGAAAACATTGCCCACTTTGGAGGTGACCCTGAACGCATCACT
ATCTTTGGGTCTGGTGCAGGGGCCTCCTGTGTCAACTTGCTGATCCTTTCCCACCACTCAGAAGGACTGT
TCCAGAAGGCCATTGCTCAAAGTGGTACTGCCATTTCCAGCTGGTCTGTCAACTACCAGCCGCTCAAGTA
CACGCGGCTGCTGGCGGCCAAAGTGGGCTGTGACCGAGAAGACAGCACTGAAGCTGTGGAGTGTCTGCGC
CGGAAGTCTTCCCGGGAGCTAGTGGACCAGGATGTACAGCCTGCCCGCTACCACATTGCCTTTGGGCCTG
TGGTGGACGGCGACGTAGTCCCTGATGACCCCGAGATCCTCATGCAACAGGGGGAATTCCTCAACTACGA
CATGCTCATTGGTGTCAACCAGGGAGAGGGTCTCAAGTTCGTGGAGGACTCTGCAGAGAGTGAGGACGGT
GTGTCTGCCAGCGCCTTTGACTTCACCGTCTCCAACTTTGTGGACAACTTGTACGGGTACCCAGAAGGCA
AGGACGTGCTTCGAGAGACCATCAAGTTCATGTACACGGACTGGGCTGACAGGGACAATGGCGAGATGCG
GCGGAAGACCCTGCTGGCGCTCTTTACCGACCACCAGTGGGTCGCCCCGGCTGTGGCCACCGCCAAGCTG
CATGCCGACTACCAGTCCCCCGTCTACTTTTACACTTTCTACCACCACTGCCAGGCAGAGGGCCGGCCAG
AGTGGGCAGACGCAGCGCACGGGGACGAGCTGCCCTACGTCTTTGGTGTCCCCATGGTGGGCGCCACTGA
CCTCTTCCCCTGCAACTTCTCCAAGAACGATGTCATGCTCAGCGCAGTAGTCATGACCTACTGGACCAAC
TTCGCCAAGACTGGTGACCCCAACCAGCCTGTGCCACAGGACACCAAGTTCATCCACACCAAGCCCAACC
GCTTTGAAGAGGTAGTGTGGAGCAAGTTCAACAGCAAGGAAAAGCAGTATCTGCACATAGGCTTGAAACC
ACGCGTGCGCGACAACTACCGTGCCAACAAGGTGGCCTTCTGGCTGGAGCTCGTGCCCCACCTGCACAAC
CTGCACACAGAGCTCTTCACCACCACCACTCGCCTGCCTCCCTATGCCACACGCTGGCCACCTCGCACAC
CTGGTCCTGGCACTTCCGGCACACGCCGTCCTCCCCCACCTGCCACTCTGCCACCTGAGTCTGATATTGA
CCTAGGCCCAAGGGCCTATGACCGCTTCCCCGGTGACTCGAGGGACTACTCCACGGAGCTAAGCGTGACT
GTGGCAGTGGGTGCCTCCCTCCTCTTCCTCAACATCCTTGCCTTTGCCGCCCTCTATTACAAGCGGGACC
GGCGCCAGGAGCTGCGGTGCCGGAGGCTTAGCCCACCAGGAGGCTCAGGCTCAGGTGTGCCTGGTGGGGG
CCCCCTGCTTCCCACTGCTGGCCGTGAGCTACCCCCGGAGGAGGAGCTAGTATCGCTGCAGCTGAAGCGG
GGTGGTGGTGTTGGGGCGGACCCTGCTGAGGCCCTGCGCCCTGCCTGTCCACCCGACTATACCCTGGCCT
TGCGCCGGGCACCGGACGATGTGCCTCTCTTGGCCCCCGGGGCCCTAACCCTGCTGCCTAGTGGCCTGGG
GCCCCCGCCCCCGCCCCCACCCCCTTCTCTCCATCCCTTTGGGCCCTTCCCACCCCCACCCCCTACTGCT
ACCAGCCACAACAACACGCTACCCCATCCCCACTCCACCACTCGGGTATAGGGGGCGGCTTTGGGAGGTC
TGCCTCCCTAACCCTCCAATCACTAGTGCGGCCGCGACTCTAGATCATAATCAGCCATACCACATTTGTA
GAGGTTTTACTTGCTTTAAAAAACCTCCCACACCTCCCCCTGAACCTGAAACATAAAATGAATGCAATTG
TTGTTGTTAACTTGTTTATTGCAGCTTATAATGGTTACAAATAAAGCAATAGCATCACAAATTTCACAAA
TAAAGCATTTTTTTCACTGCATTCTAGTTGTGGTTTGTCCAAACTCATCAATGTATCTTAAGGCGTAAAT
TGTAAGCGTTAATATTTTGTTAAAATTCGCGTTAAATTTTTGTTAAATCAGCTCATTTTTTAACCAATAG
GCCGAAATCGGCAAAATCCCTTATAAATCAAAAGAATAGACCGAGATAGGGT
[37 nt withheld, positions 3693-3729]
AAAGAACGTGGACTCCAACGTCAAAGG
[49 nt withheld, positions 3757-3805]
T
[91 nt withheld, positions 3807-3897]
G
[124 nt withheld, positions 3899-4022]
CAGGTGGCACTTTTCGGGGAAATGTGCGCGGAACCCCTATTTGTTTATTTTTCTAAATACATTCAAATAT
GTATCCGCTCATGAGACAATAACCCTGATAAATGCTTCAATAATATTGAAAAAGGAAGAGTCCTGAGGCG
GAAAGAACCAGCTGTGGAATGTGTGTCAGTTAGGGTGTGGAAAGTCCCCAGGCTCCCCAGCAGGCAGAAG
TATGCAAAGCATGCATCTCAATTAGTCAGCAACCAGGTGTGGAAAGTCCCCAGGCTCCCCAGCAGGCAGA
AGTATGCAAAGCATGCATCTCAATTAGTCAGCAACCATAGTCCCGCCCCTAACTCCGCCCATCCCGCCCC
TAACTCCGCCCAGTTCCGCCCATTCTCCGCCCCATGGCTGACTAATTTTTTTTATTTATGCAGAGGCCGA
GGCCGCCTCGGCCTCTGAGCTATTCCAGAAGTAGTGAGGAGGCTTTTTTGGAGGCCTAGGCTTTTGCAAA
GATCGATCAAGAGACAGGATGAGGATCGTTTCGCATGATTGAACAAGATGGATTGCACGCAGGTTCTCCG
GCCGCTTGGGTGGAGAGGCTATTCGGCTATGACTGGGCACAACAGACAATCGGCTGCTCTGATGCCGCCG
TGTTCCGGCTGTCAGCGCAGGGGCGCCCGGTTCTTTTTGTCAAGACCGACCTGTCCGGTGCCCTGAATGA
ACTGCAAGACGAGGCAGCGCGGCTATCGTGGCTGGCCACGACGGGCGTTCCTTGCGCAGCTGTGCTCGAC
GTTGTCACTGAAGCGGGAAGGGACTGGCTGCTATTGGGCGAAGTGCCGGGGCAGGATCTCCTGTCATCTC
ACCTTGCTCCTGCCGAGAAAGTATCCATCATGGCTGATGCAATGCGGCGGCTGCATACGCTTGATCCGGC
TACCTGCCCATTCGACCACCAAGCGAAACATCGCATCGAGCGAGCACGTACTCGGATGGAAGCCGGTCTT
GTCGATCAGGATGATCTGGACGAAGAGCATCAGGGGCTCGCGCCAGCCGAACTGTTCGCCAGGCTCAAGG
CGAGCATGCCCGACGGCGAGGATCTCGTCGTGACCCATGGCGATGCCTGCTTGCCGAATATCATGGTGGA
AAATGGCCGCTTTTCTGGATTCATCGACTGTGGCCGGCTGGGTGTGGCGGACCGCTATCAGGACATAGCG
TTGGCTACCCGTGATATTGCTGAAGAGCTTGGCGGCGAATGGGCTGACCGCTTCCTCGTGCTTTACGGTA
TCGCCGCTCCCGATTCGCAGCGCATCGCCTTCTATCGCCTTCTTGACGAGTTCTTCTGAGCGGGACTCTG
GGGTTCGAAATGACCGACCAAGCGACGCCCAACCTGCCATCACGAGATTTCGATTCCACCGCCGCCTTCT
ATGAAAGGTTGGGCTTCGGAATCGTTTTCCGGGACGCCGGCTGGATGATCCTCCAGCGCGGGGATCTCAT
GCTGGAGTTCTTCGCCCACCCTAGGGGGAGGCTAACTGAAACACGGAAGGAGACAATACCGGAAGGAACC
CGCGCTATGACGGCAATAAAAAGACAGAATAAAACGCACGGTGTTGGGTCGTTTGTTCATAAACGCGGGG
TTCGGTCCCAGGGCTGGCACTCTGTCGATACCCCACCGAGACCCCATTGGGGCCAATACGCCCGCGTTTC
TTCCTTTTCCCCACCCCACCCCCCAAGTTCGGGTGAAGGCCCAGGGCTCGCAGCCAACGTCGGGGCGGCA
GGCCCTGCCATAGCCTCAGGTTACTCATATATACTTTAGATTGATTTAAAACTTCATTTTTAATTTAAAA
GGATCTAGGTGAAGATCCTTTTTGATAATCTCATGACCAAAATCCCTTAACGTGAGTTTTCGTTCCACTG
AGCGTCAGACCCCGTAGAAAAGATCAAAGGATCTTCTTGAGATCCTTTTTTTCTGCGCGTAATCTGCTGC
TTGCAAACAAAAAAACCACCGCTACCAGCGGTGGTTTGTTTGCCGGATCAAGAGCTACCAACTCTTTTTC
CGAAGGTAACTGGCTTCAGCAGAGCGCAGATACCAAATACTGTCCTTCTAGTGTAGCCGTAGTTAGGCCA
CCACTTCAAGAACTCTGTAGCACCGCCTACATACCTCGCTCTGCTAATCCTGTTACCAGTGGCTGCTGCC
AGTGGCGATAAGTCGTGTCTTACCGGGTTGGACTCAAGACGATAGTTACCGGATAAGGCGCAGCGGTCGG
GCTGAACGGGGGGTTCGTGCACACAGCCCAGCTTGGAGCGAACGACCTACACCGAACTGAGATACCTACA
GCGTGAGCTATGAGAAAGCGCCACGCTTCCCGAAGGGAGAAAGGCGGACAGGTATCCGGTAAGCGGCAGG
GTCGGAACAGGAGAGCGCACGAGGGAGCTTCCAGGGGGAAACGCCTGGTATCTTTATAGTCCTGTCGGGT
TTCGCCACCTCTGACTTGAGCGTCGATTTTTGTGATGCTCGTCAGGGGGGCGGAGCCTATGGAAAAACGC
CAGCAACGCGGCCTTTTTACGGTTCCTGGCCTTTTGCTGGCCTTTTGCTCACATGTTCTTTCCTGCGTTA
TCCCCTGATTCTGTGGATAACCGTATTACCGCCATGCAT
