>Addgene plasmid #15259 | pNICE-NL2A | addgene partial sequence | sequence record 21711 | 15259 with CMV-F
AGCTGGTTTAGTGAACCGTCAGATCCGCTAGCGCTACCGGACTCAGATCTCGAGCTCAAGCTTGGGACCA
TGGCACTTCCCAGATGCATGTGGCCAAATTATGTTTGGAGAGCTATGATGGCATGTGTGGTCCACAGGGG
ATCCGGTGCCCCATTGACTCTCTGCTTGTTGGGATGTTTGCTACAGACTTTTCACGTACTCTCTCAAAAG
TATCCATACGACGTTCCGGACTACGCACAACGGGGAGGAGGGGGTCCCGGCGGCGGCGCCCCGGGCGGCC
CAGGCCTGGGCCTCGGCAGCCTCGGGGAGGAGCGCTTCCCCGTGGTGAACACAGCCTACGGGCGAGTGCG
CGGTGTGCGGCGCGAGCTCAACAACGAGATCCTGGGCCCGGTCGTGCAGTTCTTGGGCGTGCCCTACGCC
ACGCCGCCCTTGGGCGCCCGCCGCTTCCAGCCGCCTGAGGCACCTGCCTCGTGGCCCGGCGTGCGCAACG
CCACCACCCTGCCGCCCGCCTGCCCGCAGAACCTGCACGGGGCCCTGCCGGCCATCATGCTGCCTGTGTG
GTTCACCGACAACTTGGAGGCGGCCGCCACCTACGTGCAGAACCAGAGCGAGGACTGCCTGTACCTCAAC
CTCTACGTGCCCACTGAGGACGGTCCGCTCACAAAAAAACGTGACGAGGCGACGCTCAATCCGCCAGACA
CAGATATCCGGGACTCTGGGAAGAAACCGGTCATGCTGTTTCTACACGGCGGCTCCTA
